Addgene plasmid #24477: U653-GFP
Depositing lab: Ron Vale. Depositing organization: University of California, San Francisco (UCSF). Publication: Conversion of Unc104/KIF1A kinesin into a processive motor after dimerization. Tomishige M, Klopfenstein DR, Vale RD. Science. 2002 Sep 27. 297(5590):2263-7. 10.1126/science.1073386 PubMed 12351789.
Backbone
  Vector backbone: pET17
  Backbone size w/o insert (bp): 3300
  Vector type: Bacterial Expression
Growth in bacteria
  Bacterial resistance: Ampicillin, 100 μg/mL
  Growth temperature: 37°C
  Growth strain: DH5alpha
  Copy number: High Copy
Gene/Insert
  Gene/Insert name: Unc104
  Species: C. elegans (nematode)
  Insert size (bp): 1959
  Entrez Gene: unc-104 (a.k.a. CELE_C52E12.2)
  Tag / fusion protein: GFP (C terminal on insert)
  Cloning method: Restriction Enzyme
  Sequencing primers: 5′ T7; 3′ T7-term
Terms and licenses: Academic/Nonprofit Terms; Industry Terms: Not Available to Industry
How to cite: U653-GFP was a gift from Ron Vale (Addgene plasmid # 24477 ; http://n2t.net/addgene:24477 ; RRID:Addgene_24477)
