[The description below was written by a language model from this plasmid's Addgene catalogue record.]
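Description:
U653-GFP is a bacterial expression plasmid built on the pET17 backbone (about 3.3 kb without insert). It carries a fragment of the Caenorhabditis elegans kinesin gene unc-104, the nematode counterpart of KIF1A, fused at its C terminus to GFP. The recorded insert is 1,959 bp, which corresponds to roughly 653 codons. This matches the "U653" in the name and suggests a truncated motor construct covering the first 653 residues, although the record does not give the boundaries explicitly. It is also unclear whether the stated insert size includes the GFP coding region. The plasmid is maintained at high copy in standard cloning strains under ampicillin selection.

No feature table is provided, and the promoter is not listed directly. The recommended sequencing primers, T7 at the 5′ end and T7 terminator at the 3′ end, fit the usual pET arrangement. In that design the open reading frame sits between a T7 promoter and a T7 terminator and is transcribed by T7 RNA polymerase, so protein production requires an E. coli host that supplies the polymerase. The insert was introduced by restriction enzyme cloning, and no affinity tag is recorded.

The associated publication examines how Unc104/KIF1A becomes a processive motor upon dimerization. The construct is therefore most plausibly used to produce recombinant fluorescent Unc104 motor protein for in vitro work, where the GFP fusion allows individual motor molecules to be visualised in motility and processivity assays.
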