>Addgene plasmid #24477 | U653-GFP | addgene partial sequence | sequence record 30346 | 24477 with GFP-R
TTCTCCTTTACTCATGGTACCAGATATATAAGATTGTGCCAAATCCACTTGTTTTTGAAGATTTTCAATC
ATTGATTCATATTCCCTTGTCTGATGATACATTTTTTGTTCCAATTCTACTTTTTCTCTTCTGTATTGAG
ATTCCATTTCTAACATTTTCTTCTCCATATCTGCTTTTAGATCAATTCCTTGTTTGTCTAGAAGTTCTTG
TTGAGCATATTTCCAATCAATTGGTTGTTCAGCTATTGCTGCCAAGTTATGCCTGCTTTGCCTTGCTTCC
TGTGGATCATTATATCGGAAAACGTGATGTTCACCGAGAATAACTCTAGATCCTGTGTGTAATACAGTAG
GAGTTGTCACTTGTTTTCCATTTATATAGCAAGATGCATTCGGTTTCATTGTCAATGTCACATTTCCATC
TTCGTTTATAAATTCACAATGTAATTCGAGAATCGCTTCTCCCGATAAGAGAATGTCTGGACGATGTTCA
GCTTCAGGGCGGCCGACGCTAGTTACTCCTTCTTTAAGATAATATATGAGACACTCTGACATCAATGGAT
CTTCATTCAAGTTAACTAAATGGGGTAACTTCTTTGGACTAAATACGCCTAATGTTGTTCCATCTTCTGC
ACACGCAAGACCCATATCACGAA
